Addgene plasmid #41433: pENTR L1-13XLexAop2-R5
Depositing lab: Steve Stowers. Depositing organization: Montana State University.
Backbone
  Vector backbone: pDONR P1-P5r
  Backbone manufacturer: Invitrogen
  Backbone size w/o insert (bp): 2603
  Total vector size (bp): 3266
  Vector type: Bacterial Expression
Growth in bacteria
  Bacterial resistance: Kanamycin, 50 μg/mL
  Growth temperature: 37°C
  Growth strain: DH10B
  Copy number: High Copy
Gene/Insert
  Gene/Insert name: 13XLexAop2
  Species: E.coli
  Insert size (bp): 663
  Cloning method: Gateway Cloning
  Sequencing primers: 5′ M13F; 3′ M13R
Terms and licenses: Academic/Nonprofit Terms; Industry Terms: Not Available to Industry
How to cite: pENTR L1-13XLexAop2-R5 was a gift from Steve Stowers (Addgene plasmid # 41433 ; http://n2t.net/addgene:41433 ; RRID:Addgene_41433)
