[The description below was written by a language model from this plasmid's Addgene catalogue record and pLannotate feature annotations shown in this document.]
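Description:
pENTR L1-13XLexAop2-R5 is a Gateway entry clone of 3,266 bp built by recombining a 663 bp insert into the Invitrogen pDONR P1-P5r donor backbone. It is maintained in E. coli at high copy from a ColE1/pUC-type origin and selected with kanamycin through an aph(3')-Ia resistance gene. Although it is catalogued as a bacterial expression vector, its layout is that of a shuttle module for recombinational cloning rather than a plasmid designed to express anything in bacteria. The rrnB T1 and T2 terminators upstream of the cassette are standard donor-vector elements that insulate the insert from read-through transcription. The short lacI, lacZα and multiple-cloning-site fragments and the T7 promoter appear to be backbone or cloning remnants.

The payload lies between an attL1 site and an attR5 site, the flanks used for the first position in a MultiSite Gateway LR reaction. This lets the element be joined in a defined order and orientation with a second entry clone carrying compatible sites and assembled into a destination vector. The insert, 13XLexAop2, is by name an array of thirteen operator sites for the bacterial LexA DNA-binding protein, consistent with the E. coli origin listed. The annotation places a Drosophila hsp70Bb promoter segment at the 3′ end of the insert, immediately before attR5. The operator repeats themselves are not individually annotated but presumably occupy the unannotated region upstream of that promoter. Together these parts would form a LexA-responsive enhancer-promoter module, transcribed only where a LexA-fusion transactivator is present. The record does not state an intended use, but the design suits modular construction of LexAop-driven responder transgenes for binary expression in Drosophila.
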