Features (pLannotate 1.2.2; 11 found; start..end, strand, type, name):
    121..213     +  CDS            lacI (fragment): lac repressor; lacI; The lac repressor binds to the lac operator to inhibit transcription in E. coli. This inhibition can be relieved by adding lactose or isopropyl-β-D-thiogalactopyranoside (IPTG).
    268..295     -  terminator     rrnB T2 terminator: transcription terminator T2 from the E. coli rrnB gene
    427..470     +  terminator     rrnB T1 terminator: Escherichia coli rrnB; transcription terminator T1 from the E. coli rrnB gene
    517..553     -  CDS            lacZα (fragment): LacZα fragment of β-galactosidase; lacZ fragment
    569..668     +  protein_bind   attL1: mutant version of attL; recombination site for the Gateway® LR reaction LR Clonase™
    684..703     -  misc_feature   MCS (fragment): pUC18/19 multiple cloning site
   1086..1324    +  promoter       hsp70 promoter: Drosophila melanogaster hsp70Bb promoter
   1329..1452    +  protein_bind   attR5: mutant version of attR; recombination site for the Gateway® LR reaction LR Clonase™
   1508..1526    -  promoter       T7 promoter: promoter for bacteriophage T7 RNA polymerase
   1660..2469    +  CDS            KanR: aminoglycoside phosphotransferase; aph(3')-Ia; confers resistance to kanamycin in bacteria or G418 (Geneticin®) in eukaryotes
   2616..3204    +  rep_origin     ori: high-copy-number ColE1/pMB1/pBR322/pUC origin of replication
>Addgene plasmid #41433 | pENTR L1-13XLexAop2-R5 | depositor full sequence | sequence record 55242 | pENTR L1-13XLexAop2-R5 sequence 3266 bps
CTTTCCTGCGTTATCCCCTGATTCTGTGGATAACCGTATTACCGCCTTTGAGTGAGCTGATACCGCTCGC
CGCAGCCGAACGACCGAGCGCAGCGAGTCAGTGAGCGAGGAAGCGGAAGAGCGCCCAATACGCAAACCGC
CTCTCCCCGCGCGTTGGCCGATTCATTAATGCAGCTGGCACGACAGGTTTCCCGACTGGAAAGCGGGCAG
TGAGCGCAACGCAATTAATACGCGTACCGCTAGCCAGGAAGAGTTTGTAGAAACGCAAAAAGGCCATCCG
TCAGGATGGCCTTCTGCTTAGTTTGATGCCTGGCAGTTTATGGCGGGCGTCCTGCCCGCCACCCTCCGGG
CCGTTGCTTCACAACGTTCAAATCCGCTCCCGGCGGATTTGTCCTACTCAGGAGAGCGTTCACCGACAAA
CAACAGATAAAACGAAAGGCCCAGTCTTCCGACTGAGCCTTTCGTTTTATTTGATGCCTGGCAGTTCCCT
ACTCTCGCGTTAACGCTAGCATGGATGTTTTCCCAGTCACGACGTTGTAAAACGACGGCCAGTCTTAAGC
TCGGGCCCCAAATAATGATTTTATTTTGACTGATAGTGACCTGTTCGTTGCAACAAATTGATGAGCAATG
CTTTTTTATAATGCCAACTTTGTACAAAAAAGCAGGCTCTTGGCCAGGGCCGCAAGCTTGCATGCCTGCA
GGTTACTGTACATCCATACAGTAAGTACTGTACATCCATACAGTAAGTACTGTACATCCATACAGTAAGT
ACTGTACATCCATACAGTAAGTACTGTACATCCATACAGTAAGCGGAGACTCTAGCCCTAGGGCATGCCT
GCAGGTTACTGTACATCCATACAGTAAGTACTGTACATCCATACAGTAAGTACTGTACATCCATACAGTA
AGCGGAGACTCTAGCGCTAGCGCATGCCTGCAGGTTACTGTACATCCATACAGTAAGTACTGTACATCCA
TACAGTAAGTACTGTACATCCATACAGTAAGTACTGTACATCCATACAGTAAGTACTGTACATCCATACA
GTAAGCGGAGACTCTAGCACTAGTGACGTCGAGCGCCGGAGTATAAATAGAGGCGCTTCGTCTACGGAGC
GACAATTCAATTCAAACAAGCAAAGTGAACACGTCGCTAAGCGAAAGCTAAGCAAATAAACAAGCGCAGC
TGAACAAGCTAAACAATCTGCAGTAAAGTGCAAGTTAAAGTGAATCAATTAAAAGTAACCAGCAACCAAG
TAAATCAACTGCAACTACTGAAATCTGCCAAGAAGTAATTATTGAATACAAGAAGAGAACTCTGAATACA
ACTTTGTATACAAAAGTTGAACGAGAAACGTAAAATGATATAAATATCAATATATTAAATTAGATTTTGC
ATAAAAAACAGACTACATAATACTGTAAAACACAACATATCCAGTCACTATGAATCAACTACTTAGATGG
TATTAGTGACCTGTACTGCAGGGCGGCCGCGATATCCCCTATAGTGAGTCGTATTACATGGTCATAGCTG
TTTCCTGGCAGCTCTGGCCCGTGTCTCAAAATCTCTGATGTTACATTGCACAAGATAAAAATATATCATC
ATGAACAATAAAACTGTCTGCTTACATAAACAGTAATACAAGGGGTGTTATGAGCCATATTCAACGGGAA
ACGTCGAGGCCGCGATTAAATTCCAACATGGATGCTGATTTATATGGGTATAAATGGGCTCGCGATAATG
TCGGGCAATCAGGTGCGACAATCTATCGCTTGTATGGGAAGCCCGATGCGCCAGAGTTGTTTCTGAAACA
TGGCAAAGGTAGCGTTGCCAATGATGTTACAGATGAGATGGTCAGACTAAACTGGCTGACGGAATTTATG
CCTCTTCCGACCATCAAGCATTTTATCCGTACTCCTGATGATGCATGGTTACTCACCACTGCGATCCCCG
GAAAAACAGCATTCCAGGTATTAGAAGAATATCCTGATTCAGGTGAAAATATTGTTGATGCGCTGGCAGT
GTTCCTGCGCCGGTTGCATTCGATTCCTGTTTGTAATTGTCCTTTTAACAGCGATCGCGTATTTCGTCTC
GCTCAGGCGCAATCACGAATGAATAACGGTTTGGTTGATGCGAGTGATTTTGATGACGAGCGTAATGGCT
GGCCTGTTGAACAAGTCTGGAAAGAAATGCATAAACTTTTGCCATTCTCACCGGATTCAGTCGTCACTCA
TGGTGATTTCTCACTTGATAACCTTATTTTTGACGAGGGGAAATTAATAGGTTGTATTGATGTTGGACGA
GTCGGAATCGCAGACCGATACCAGGATCTTGCCATCCTATGGAACTGCCTCGGTGAGTTTTCTCCTTCAT
TACAGAAACGGCTTTTTCAAAAATATGGTATTGATAATCCTGATATGAATAAATTGCAGTTTCATTTGAT
GCTCGATGAGTTTTTCTAATCAGAATTGGTTAATTGGTTGTAACACTGGCAGAGCATTACGCTGACTTGA
CGGGACGGCGCAAGCTCATGACCAAAATCCCTTAACGTGAGTTACGCGTCGTTCCACTGAGCGTCAGACC
CCGTAGAAAAGATCAAAGGATCTTCTTGAGATCCTTTTTTTCTGCGCGTAATCTGCTGCTTGCAAACAAA
AAAACCACCGCTACCAGCGGTGGTTTGTTTGCCGGATCAAGAGCTACCAACTCTTTTTCCGAAGGTAACT
GGCTTCAGCAGAGCGCAGATACCAAATACTGTTCTTCTAGTGTAGCCGTAGTTAGGCCACCACTTCAAGA
ACTCTGTAGCACCGCCTACATACCTCGCTCTGCTAATCCTGTTACCAGTGGCTGCTGCCAGTGGCGATAA
GTCGTGTCTTACCGGGTTGGACTCAAGACGATAGTTACCGGATAAGGCGCAGCGGTCGGGCTGAACGGGG
GGTTCGTGCACACAGCCCAGCTTGGAGCGAACGACCTACACCGAACTGAGATACCTACAGCGTGAGCTAT
GAGAAAGCGCCACGCTTCCCGAAGGGAGAAAGGCGGACAGGTATCCGGTAAGCGGCAGGGTCGGAACAGG
AGAGCGCACGAGGGAGCTTCCAGGGGGAAACGCCTGGTATCTTTATAGTCCTGTCGGGTTTCGCCACCTC
TGACTTGAGCGTCGATTTTTGTGATGCTCGTCAGGGGGGCGGAGCCTATGGAAAAACGCCAGCAACGCGG
CCTTTTTACGGTTCCTGGCCTTTTGCTGGCCTTTTGCTCACATGTT
