>Addgene plasmid #41433 | pENTR L1-13XLexAop2-R5 | addgene partial sequence | sequence record 55998 | Kan-R 5'-ATCGCGAGCCCATTTATACC-3'
CGCGGCCTCGACGTTTCCCGTTGAATATGGCTCATAACACCCCTTGTATTACTGTTTATGTAAGCAGACA
GTTTTATTGTTCATGATGATATATTTTTATCTTGTGCAATGTAACATCAGAGATTTTGAGACACGGGCCA
GAGCTGCCAGGAAACAGCTATGACCATGTAATACGACTCACTATAGGGGATATCGCGGCCGCCCTGCAGT
ACAGGTCACTAATACCATCTAAGTAGTTGATTCATAGTGACTGGATATGTTGTGTTTTACAGTATTATGT
AGTCTGTTTTTTATGCAAAATCTAATTTAATATATTGATATTTATATCATTTTACGTTTCTCGTTCAACT
TTTGTATACAAAGTTGTATTCAGAGTTCTCTTCTTGTATTCAATAATTACTTCTTGGCAGATTTCAGTAG
TTGCAGTTGATTTACTTGGTTGCTGGTTACTTTTAATTGATTCACTTTAACTTGCACTTTACTGCAGATT
GTTTAGCTTGTTCAGCTGCGCTTGTTTATTTGCTTAGCTTTCGCTTAGCGACGTGTTCACTTTGCTTGTT
TGAATTGAATTGTCGCTCCGTAGACGAAGCGCCTCTATTTATACTCCGGCGCTCGACGTCACTAGTGCTA
GAGTCTCCGCTTACTGTATGGATGTACAGTACTTACTGTATGGATGTACAGTACTTACTGTATGGATGTA
CAGTACTTACTGTATGGATGTACAGTACTTACTGTATGGATGTACAGTAACCTGCAGGCATGCGCTAGCG
CTAG
