>Addgene plasmid #41433 | pENTR L1-13XLexAop2-R5 | addgene partial sequence | sequence record 56219 | M13_pUC_fwd
ATTTTATTTTGACTGATAGTGACCTGTTCGTTGCAACAAATTGATGAGCAATGCTTTTTTATAATGCCAA
CTTTGTACAAAAAAGCAGGCTCTTGGCCAGGGCCGCAAGCTTGCATGCCTGCAGGTTACTGTACATCCAT
ACAGTAAGTACTGTACATCCATACAGTAAGTACTGTACATCCATACAGTAAGTACTGTACATCCATACAG
TAAGTACTGTACATCCATACAGTAAGCGGAGACTCTAGCCCTAGGGCATGCCTGCAGGTTACTGTACATC
CATACAGTAAGTACTGTACATCCATACAGTAAGTACTGTACATCCATACAGTAAGCGGAGACTCTAGCGC
TAGCGCATGCCTGCAGGTTACTGTACATCCATACAGTAAGTACTGTACATCCATACAGTAAGTACTGTAC
ATCCATACAGTAAGTACTGTACATCCATACAGTAAGTACTGTACATCCATACAGTAAGCGGAGACTCTAG
CACTAGTGACGTCGAGCGCCGGAGTATAAATAGAGGCGCTTCGTCTACGGAGCGACAATTCAATTCAAAC
AAGCAAAGTGAACACGTCGCTAAGCGAAAGCTAAGCAAATAAACAAGCGCAGCTGAACAAGCTAAACAAT
CTGCAGTAAAGTGCAAGTTAAAGTGAATCAATTAAAAGTAACCAGCAACCAAGTAAATCAACTGCAACTA
CTGAAATCTGCCAAGAAGTAATTATTGAATACAAGAAGAGAACTCTGAATACAACTTTGTATACAAAAGT
TGAACGAGAAACGTAAAATGATATAAATATCAATATATTAAATTA
